Addgene plasmid #11588: pCDM8 hCD81
Depositing lab: Shoshana Levy. Publication: TAPA-1, the target of an antiproliferative antibody, defines a new family of transmembrane proteins. Oren R, Takahashi S, Doss C, Levy R, Levy S. Mol Cell Biol. 1990 Aug . 10(8):4007-15. PubMed 1695320.
Backbone
  Vector backbone: pCDM8
  Backbone manufacturer: Invitrogen
  Backbone size w/o insert (bp): 4400
  Vector type: Mammalian Expression
Growth in bacteria
  Bacterial resistance: Ampicillin and Tetracycline, 100 & 10 μg/mL
  Growth temperature: 37°C
  Growth strain: Unknown
  Growth instructions: The host strain is MC1061/P3. Select for plasmid using 12.5 ug/mL ampicillin and 7.5 ug/mL tetracycline. (supF)
  Copy number: Unknown
Gene/Insert
  Gene/Insert name: CD81 (alt name: TAPA-1)
  Species: H. sapiens (human)
  Insert size (bp): 1500
  GenBank ID: NM_004356
  Entrez Gene: CD81 (a.k.a. CVID6, S5.7, TAPA1, TSPAN28)
  Cloning method: Restriction Enzyme; 5′ cloning site BstXI (not destroyed); 3′ cloning site BstXI (not destroyed)
  Sequencing primers: 5′ CMV-F
Terms and licenses: Academic/Nonprofit Terms; Industry Terms: Not Available to Industry
How to cite: pCDM8 hCD81 was a gift from Shoshana Levy (Addgene plasmid # 11588 ; http://n2t.net/addgene:11588 ; RRID:Addgene_11588)
