[The description below was written by a language model from this plasmid's Addgene catalogue record.]
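Description:
pCDM8 hCD81 is a mammalian expression plasmid carrying the human CD81 cDNA, also known as TAPA-1 or TSPAN28, in the pCDM8 backbone from Invitrogen. The backbone is listed as about 4.4 kb and the insert as about 1.5 kb, cloned between BstXI sites that remain intact at both ends, so the cDNA can be excised again with that enzyme. The record does not explicitly name the promoter, but a CMV forward primer is listed for sequencing into the 5′ end of the insert. This fits the CMV immediate-early promoter that pCDM8-type vectors use to drive expression in mammalian cells. No epitope tags, fusions or reporters are recorded, so the insert appears to encode the native protein. No feature table is provided, so other backbone elements cannot be confirmed from this entry.

Selection in bacteria is unusual. The plasmid carries no antibiotic resistance gene of its own and instead bears supF, a suppressor tRNA gene. It is propagated in the host strain MC1061/P3, whose P3 episome carries ampicillin and tetracycline resistance genes inactivated by amber mutations. Suppression by supF restores both resistances, which is why the record lists combined ampicillin and tetracycline selection. Copy number is not recorded.

CD81 is a tetraspanin, a cell-surface protein with four membrane-spanning segments. The associated publication describes it as the target of an antiproliferative antibody and the founding member of a new family of transmembrane proteins. The construct is suited to expressing human CD81 in transfected mammalian cells, for example to study its surface expression, antibody binding or function.
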