>Addgene plasmid #11588 | pCDM8 hCD81 | addgene partial sequence | sequence record 18348 | CMV-F 5'-CGCAAATGGGCGGTAGGCGTG-3'
GCAGAGCTCTCTGGCTAACTAGAGAACCCACTGCTTACTGGCTTATCGAAATTAATACGACTCACTATAG
GGAGACCCAAGCTTCTAGAGATCCCTCGACCTCGAGATCCATTGTGCTGGAAAGGCGCGCAACGGCGGCG
ACGGCGGCGACCCCACCGCGCATCCTGCCAGGCCTCCGGCGCCCAGCGCCCCACGCGCCCCCGCGCCCCC
GCGCCCCAGCGC
