>Addgene plasmid #11588 | pCDM8 hCD81 | addgene partial sequence | sequence record 137163 | Addgene insert sequence
TTTGGCACCAAAATCAACGGGACTTTCCAAAATGTCGTAACAACTCCGCCCCATTGACGCAAATGGGCGG
TAGGCGTGTACGGTGGGAGGTCTATATAAGCAGAGCTCTCTGGCTAACTAGAGAACCCACTGCTTACTGG
CTTATCGAAATTAATACGACTCACTATAGGGAGACCCAAGCTTCTAGAGATCCCTCGACCTCGAGATCCA
TTGTGCTGGAAAGGCGCGCAACGGCGGCGACGGCGGCGACCCCACCGCGCATCCTGCCAGGCCTCCGGCG
CCCAGCGCCCCACGCGCCCCCGCGCCCCCGCGCCCCCGCGCCCCTTTCTTCGCGCCCCCGCCCCTCGGCC
CGCCAGGCCCCCTTGCCGGCCACCCGCCAGGCCCCGCGCCGGCCCGCCCGCCGCCCAGGACCGGCCCGCG
CCCCGCAGGCCGCCCGCCGCCCGCGCCGCCATGGGAGTGGAGGGCTGCACCAAGTGCATCAAGTACCTGC
TCTTCGTCTTCAATTTCGTCTTCTGGCTGGCTGGAGGCGTGATCCTGGGTGTGGCCCTGTGGCTCCGCCA
TGACCCGCAGACCACCAACCTCCTGTATCTGGAGCTGGGAGACAAGCCCGCGCCCAACACCTTCTATGTA
GGCATCTACATCCTCATCGCTGTGGGCGCTGTCATGATGTTCGTTGGCTTCCTGGGCTGCTACGGGGCCA
TCCAGGAATCCCAGTGCCTGCTGGGGACGTTCTTCACCTGCCTGGTCATCCTGTTTGCCTGTGAGGTGGC
CGCCGGCATCTGGGGCTTTGTCAACAAGGACCAGATCGCCAAGGATGTGAAGCAGTTCTATGACCAGGCC
CTACAGCAGGCCGTGGTGGATGATGACGCCAACAACGCCAAGGCTGTGGTGAAGACCTTCCACGAGACGC
TTGACTGCTGTGGCTCCAGCACACTGACTGCTTTGACCACCTCAGTGCTCAAGAACAATTTGTGTCCCTC
GGGCAGCAACATCATCAGCAACCTCTTCAAGGAGGACTGCCACCAGAAGATCGATGACCTCTTCTCCGGG
AAGCTGTACCTCATCGGCATTGCTGCCATCGTGGTCGCTGTGATCATGATCTTCGAGATGATCCTGAGCA
TGGTGCTGTGCTGTGGCATCCGGAACAGCTCCGTGTACTGAGGCCCCGCAGCTCTGGCCACAGGGACCTC
TGCAGTGCCCCCTAAGTGACCCGGACACTTCCGAGGGGGCCATCACCGCCTGTGTATATAACGTTTCCGG
TATTACTCTGCTACACGTAGCCTTTTTACTTTTGGGGTTTTGTTTTTGTTCTGAACTTTCCTGTTACCTT
TTCAGGGCTGATGTCACATGTAGGTGGCGTGTATGAGTGGAGACGGGCCTGGGTCTTGGGGACTGGAGGG
CAGGGGTCCTTCTGCCCTGGGGTCCCAGGGTGCTCTGCCTGCTCAGCCAGGCCTCTCCTGGGAGCCACTC
GCCCAGAGACTCAGCTTGGCCAACTTGGGGGGCTGTGTCCACCCAGCCCGCCCGTCCTGTGGGCTGCACA
GCTCACCTTGTTCCCTCCTGCCCCGGTTCGAGAGCCGAGTCTGTGGGCACTCTCTGCCTTCATGCACCTG
TCCTTTCTAACACGTCGCCTTCAACTGTAATCACAACATCCTGACTCCGTCATTTAATAAAGAAGGAACA
TCAGGCATGCTAAAAAAAAAAAAAAAACTTTCCAGCACAATGGATCTCGAGGGATCTTCCATACCTACCA
GTTCTGCGCCTGCAGGTCGCGGCCGCGACTCTAGAGGATCTTTGTGAAGGAACCTTACTTCTGTGGTGTG
ACATAATTGGACAAACTACCTACAGAGATTTAAAGCTCTAAGGTAAATATAAAATTTTTAAGTGTATAAT
GTGTTAAACTACTGATTCTAATTGTTTGTGTATTTTAGATTCCAACCTATGGAACTGATGAATGGGAGCA
GTGGTGGAATGCCTTTAATGAGGAAAACCTGTTTTGCTCAGAAGAAATGCCATCTAGTGATGATGAGGCT
ACTGCTGACTCTCAACATTCTACTCCTCCAAAAAAGAAGAGAAAGGTAGAAGACCCCAAGGACTTTCCTT
CAGAATTGCTAAGTTTTTTGAGTCATGCTGTGTTTAGTAATAGAACTCTTGCTTGCTTTGCTATTTACAC
CACAAAGGAAAAAGCTGCACTGCTATACAAGAAAATTATGGAAAAATATTTGATGTATAGTGCCTTGACT
AGAGATCATAATCAGCCATACCACATTTGTAGAGGTTTTACTTGCTTTAAAAAACCTCCCACACCTCCCC
CTGAACCTGAAACATAAAATGAATGCAATTGTTGTTGTTAACTTGTTTATTGCAGCTTATAATGGTTACA
AATAAAGCAATAGCATCACAAATTTCACAAATAAAGCATTTTTTTCACTGCATTCTAGTTGTGG
